>Addgene plasmid #50835 | GANLS-DEVD-BNES | depositor full sequence | sequence record 76278 | GANLS-DEVD-BNES sequence 6874 bps
GACGGATCGGGAGATCTCCCGATCCCCTATGGTGCACTCTCAGTACAATCTGCTCTGATGCCGCATAGTT
AAGCCAGTATCTGCTCCCTGCTTGTGTGTTGGAGGTCGCTGAGTAGTGCGCGAGCAAAATTTAAGCTACA
ACAAGGCAAGGCTTGACCGACAATTGCATGAAGAATCTGCTTAGGGTTAGGCGTTTTGCGCTGCTTCGCG
ATGTACGGGCCAGATATACGCGTTGACATTGATTATTGACTAGTTATTAATAGTAATCAATTACGGGGTC
ATTAGTTCATAGCCCATATATGGAGTTCCGCGTTACATAACTTACGGTAAATGGCCCGCCTGGCTGACCG
CCCAACGACCCCCGCCCATTGACGTCAATAATGACGTATGTTCCCATAGTAACGCCAATAGGGACTTTCC
ATTGACGTCAATGGGTGGAGTATTTACGGTAAACTGCCCACTTGGCAGTACATCAAGTGTATCATATGCC
AAGTACGCCCCCTATTGACGTCAATGACGGTAAATGGCCCGCCTGGCATTATGCCCAGTACATGACCTTA
TGGGACTTTCCTACTTGGCAGTACATCTACGTATTAGTCATCGCTATTACCATGGTGATGCGGTTTTGGC
AGTACATCAATGGGCGTGGATAGCGGTTTGACTCACGGGGATTTCCAAGTCTCCACCCCATTGACGTCAA
TGGGAGTTTGTTTTGGCACCAAAATCAACGGGACTTTCCAAAATGTCGTAACAACTCCGCCCCATTGACG
CAAATGGGCGGTAGGCGTGTACGGTGGGAGGTCTATATAAGCAGAGCTCTCTGGCTAACTAGAGAACCCA
CTGCTTACTGGCTTATCGAAATTAATACGACTCACTATAGGGAGACCCAAGCTGGCTAGCGTGCCGCCAC
CATGGCCTCGAGAATGGTGAGCAAGAGCGAGGAGGTCATCAAAGAGTTCATGCGCTTCAAGGTGCGCTTG
GAGGGCTCCATGAACGGCCACGAGTTCGAGATCGAGGGCGAGGGCGAGGGCCGCCCTTACGAGGGCACCC
AGACCGCCAAGCTGAAGGTGACCAAGGGCGGCCCCCTGCCCTTCGCCTGGGACATCCTGTCCCCCCTGAT
CATGTACGGCTCCAAGATGTACGTGAAGCACCCCGCCGACGTCCCCGATTACATGAAGCTGTCCTTCCCC
GAGGGCTTCAAGTGGGAGCGCGTGATGCACTTCGAGGACGGCGGTCTGGTGACCGCGACACAGGACTCCT
CCCTGCAGGACGGCACGCTGATCTACAAGGTGAAGATGCGCGGCACCAACTTCCCCCCCGACGGCCCCGT
AATGCAGAAGAAGACCTTGGGCTGGGATTATGCCACCGAGCGCCTGTACCCCGAAGAAGGCGTGCTGAAG
GGCGAGCTCCTGGGGCGCCTGAAGCTGAAGGACGGCGGCCTCAACCTGGTGGAGTCCAAGACCATCTACA
TGGCCAAGAAGCCCGTGCAACTGCCCGGCTACTACTTCGTGGACACCAAGCTGGACATCACCTCCCACAA
CGAGGACTACACCATCGTGGAACAGTACGAGCGCTCCGAGGGCCGCCACCACCTGGGGCATGGTACAGGT
AGCGGAACGGCGGGAAGCGATCCAAAAAAGAAGAGAAAGGTAGATCCAAAAAAGAAGAGAAAGGTAGATC
CAAAAAAGAAGAGAAAGGTAGGTACCGCCTCCGGCGATGAGGTGGATGGAGCCACCATCAAAGAGTTCAT
GCGCTTCAAGGTGCGCATGGAGGGCTCCATGAACGGCCACGAGTTCGAGATCGAGGGCGAGGGCGAGGGC
CGCCCCTACGAGGGCACCCAGACCGCCAAGCTGAAGGTGACCAAGGGCGGCCCCCTGCCCTTCGCCTGGG
ACATCCTGTCCCCCCAGTTCATGTACGGCTCCGAGGCGTACGTGAGGCACCCCGCCGACATCCCCGATTA
CAAGAAGCTGCCCTTCCCCGAGGGCTTCAAGTGGGAGCGCGTGATGAACTTCGAAGACGGCGGTCTGGTG
ACCGTTACCCAGGACTCCTCCCTGCAGGACGGCACGCTGATCTGCAAGGTGAAGATGCGCGGCACCAACT
TCCCCCCCGACGGCCCCGTAATGCAGAAGAAGACCATGGGCTGGGAGGCCTCCACCGAGATGCTGTACCC
CGAAGACGGCGTGCTGAAGGGCCATAGCTATCAGGCCCTGAAGCTGAAGGACGGCGGCCACTACCTGGTG
GAGTTCGAGACCATCTACATGGCCAAGAAGCCCGTGCAACTGCCCGGCGATTACTGTGTGGACACCAAGC
TGGACATCACCTCCCACAACGAGGACTACACCATCGTGGAACAGTACGGGCGCTCCGAGGGCCGCCACCG
TCTGGGCATGGACGAGCGGTACAAGTTAGCCTTGAAATTAGCAGGTCTTGATATCGGGAGCTAAAAGCTT
GGTAAACCGCTGATCAGCCTCGACTGTGCCTTCTAGTTGCCAGCCATCTGTTGTTTGCCCCTCCCCCGTG
CCTTCCTTGACCCTGGAAGGTGCCACTCCCACTGTCCTTTCCTAATAAAATGAGGAAATTGCATCGCATT
GTCTGAGTAGGTGTCATTCTATTCTGGGGGGTGGGGTGGGGCAGGACAGCAAGGGGGAGGATTGGGAAGA
CAATAGCAGGCATGCTGGGGATGCGGTGGGCTCTATGGCTTCTGAGGCGGAAAGAACCAGCTGGGGCTCT
AGGGGGTATCCCC
[124 nt withheld, positions 2744-2867]
C
[91 nt withheld, positions 2869-2959]
A
[49 nt withheld, positions 2961-3009]
CCTTTGACGTTGGAGTCCACGTTCTTT
[37 nt withheld, positions 3037-3073]
ACCCTATCTCGGTCTATTCTTTTGATTTATAAGGGATTTTGCCGATTTCGGCCTATTGGTTAAAAAATGA
GCTGATTTAACAAAAATTTAACGCGAATTAATTCTGTGGAATGTGTGTCAGTTAGGGTGTGGAAAGTCCC
CAGGCTCCCCAGCAGGCAGAAGTATGCAAAGCATGCATCTCAATTAGTCAGCAACCAGGTGTGGAAAGTC
CCCAGGCTCCCCAGCAGGCAGAAGTATGCAAAGCATGCATCTCAATTAGTCAGCAACCATAGTCCCGCCC
CTAACTCCGCCCATCCCGCCCCTAACTCCGCCCAGTTCCGCCCATTCTCCGCCCCATGGCTGACTAATTT
TTTTTATTTATGCAGAGGCCGAGGCCGCCTCTGCCTCTGAGCTATTCCAGAAGTAGTGAGGAGGCTTTTT
TGGAGGCCTAGGCTTTTGCAAAAAGCTCCCGGGAGCTTGTATATCCATTTTCGGATCTGATCAAGAGACA
GGATGAGGATCGTTTCGCATGATTGAACAAGATGGATTGCACGCAGGTTCTCCGGCCGCTTGGGTGGAGA
GGCTATTCGGCTATGACTGGGCACAACAGACAATCGGCTGCTCTGATGCCGCCGTGTTCCGGCTGTCAGC
GCAGGGGCGCCCGGTTCTTTTTGTCAAGACCGACCTGTCCGGTGCCCTGAATGAACTGCAGGACGAGGCA
GCGCGGCTATCGTGGCTGGCCACGACGGGCGTTCCTTGCGCAGCTGTGCTCGACGTTGTCACTGAAGCGG
GAAGGGACTGGCTGCTATTGGGCGAAGTGCCGGGGCAGGATCTCCTGTCATCTCACCTTGCTCCTGCCGA
GAAAGTATCCATCATGGCTGATGCAATGCGGCGGCTGCATACGCTTGATCCGGCTACCTGCCCATTCGAC
CACCAAGCGAAACATCGCATCGAGCGAGCACGTACTCGGATGGAAGCCGGTCTTGTCGATCAGGATGATC
TGGACGAAGAGCATCAGGGGCTCGCGCCAGCCGAACTGTTCGCCAGGCTCAAGGCGCGCATGCCCGACGG
CGAGGATCTCGTCGTGACCCATGGCGATGCCTGCTTGCCGAATATCATGGTGGAAAATGGCCGCTTTTCT
GGATTCATCGACTGTGGCCGGCTGGGTGTGGCGGACCGCTATCAGGACATAGCGTTGGCTACCCGTGATA
TTGCTGAAGAGCTTGGCGGCGAATGGGCTGACCGCTTCCTCGTGCTTTACGGTATCGCCGCTCCCGATTC
GCAGCGCATCGCCTTCTATCGCCTTCTTGACGAGTTCTTCTGAGCGGGACTCTGGGGTTCGAAATGACCG
ACCAAGCGACGCCCAACCTGCCATCACGAGATTTCGATTCCACCGCCGCCTTCTATGAAAGGTTGGGCTT
CGGAATCGTTTTCCGGGACGCCGGCTGGATGATCCTCCAGCGCGGGGATCTCATGCTGGAGTTCTTCGCC
CACCCCAACTTGTTTATTGCAGCTTATAATGGTTACAAATAAAGCAATAGCATCACAAATTTCACAAATA
AAGCATTTTTTTCACTGCATTCTAGTTGTGGTTTGTCCAAACTCATCAATGTATCTTATCATGTCTGTAT
ACCGTCGACCTCTAGCTAGAGCTTGGCGTAATCATGGTCATAGCTGTTTCCTGTGTGAAATTGTTATCCG
CTCACAATTCCACACAACATACGAGCCGGAAGCATAAAGTGTAAAGCCTGGGGTGCCTAATGAGTGAGCT
AACTCACATTAATTGCGTTGCGCTCACTGCCCGCTTTCCAGTCGGGAAACCTGTCGTGCCAGCTGCATTA
ATGAATCGGCCAACGCGCGGGGAGAGGCGGTTTGCGTATTGGGCGCTCTTCCGCTTCCTCGCTCACTGAC
TCGCTGCGCTCGGTCGTTCGGCTGCGGCGAGCGGTATCAGCTCACTCAAAGGCGGTAATACGGTTATCCA
CAGAATCAGGGGATAACGCAGGAAAGAACATGTGAGCAAAAGGCCAGCAAAAGGCCAGGAACCGTAAAAA
GGCCGCGTTGCTGGCGTTTTTCCATAGGCTCCGCCCCCCTGACGAGCATCACAAAAATCGACGCTCAAGT
CAGAGGTGGCGAAACCCGACAGGACTATAAAGATACCAGGCGTTTCCCCCTGGAAGCTCCCTCGTGCGCT
CTCCTGTTCCGACCCTGCCGCTTACCGGATACCTGTCCGCCTTTCTCCCTTCGGGAAGCGTGGCGCTTTC
TCATAGCTCACGCTGTAGGTATCTCAGTTCGGTGTAGGTCGTTCGCTCCAAGCTGGGCTGTGTGCACGAA
CCCCCCGTTCAGCCCGACCGCTGCGCCTTATCCGGTAACTATCGTCTTGAGTCCAACCCGGTAAGACACG
ACTTATCGCCACTGGCAGCAGCCACTGGTAACAGGATTAGCAGAGCGAGGTATGTAGGCGGTGCTACAGA
GTTCTTGAAGTGGTGGCCTAACTACGGCTACACTAGAAGAACAGTATTTGGTATCTGCGCTCTGCTGAAG
CCAGTTACCTTCGGAAAAAGAGTTGGTAGCTCTTGATCCGGCAAACAAACCACCGCTGGTAGCGGTTTTT
TTGTTTGCAAGCAGCAGATTACGCGCAGAAAAAAAGGATCTCAAGAAGATCCTTTGATCTTTTCTACGGG
GTCTGACGCTCAGTGGAACGAAAACTCACGTTAAGGGATTTTGGTCATGAGATTATCAAAAAGGATCTTC
ACCTAGATCCTTTTAAATTAAAAATGAAGTTTTAAATCAATCTAAAGTATATATGAGTAAACTTGGTCTG
ACAGTTACCAATGCTTAATCAGTGAGGCACCTATCTCAGCGATCTGTCTATTTCGTTCATCCATAGTTGC
CTGACTCCCCGTCGTGTAGATAACTACGATACGGGAGGGCTTACCATCTGGCCCCAGTGCTGCAATGATA
CCGCGAGACCCACGCTCACCGGCTCCAGATTTATCAGCAATAAACCAGCCAGCCGGAAGGGCCGAGCGCA
GAAGTGGTCCTGCAACTTTATCCGCCTCCATCCAGTCTATTAATTGTTGCCGGGAAGCTAGAGTAAGTAG
TTCGCCAGTTAATAGTTTGCGCAACGTTGTTGCCATTGCTACAGGCATCGTGGTGTCACGCTCGTCGTTT
GGTATGGCTTCATTCAGCTCCGGTTCCCAACGATCAAGGCGAGTTACATGATCCCCCATGTTGTGCAAAA
AAGCGGTTAGCTCCTTCGGTCCTCCGATCGTTGTCAGAAGTAAGTTGGCCGCAGTGTTATCACTCATGGT
TATGGCAGCACTGCATAATTCTCTTACTGTCATGCCATCCGTAAGATGCTTTTCTGTGACTGGTGAGTAC
TCAACCAAGTCATTCTGAGAATAGTGTATGCGGCGACCGAGTTGCTCTTGCCCGGCGTCAATACGGGATA
ATACCGCGCCACATAGCAGAACTTTAAAAGTGCTCATCATTGGAAAACGTTCTTCGGGGCGAAAACTCTC
AAGGATCTTACCGCTGTTGAGATCCAGTTCGATGTAACCCACTCGTGCACCCAACTGATCTTCAGCATCT
TTTACTTTCACCAGCGTTTCTGGGTGAGCAAAAACAGGAAGGCAAAATGCCGCAAAAAAGGGAATAAGGG
CGACACGGAAATGTTGAATACTCATACTCTTCCTTTTTCAATATTATTGAAGCATTTATCAGGGTTATTG
TCTCATGAGCGGATACATATTTGAATGTATTTAGAAAAATAAACAAATAGGGGTTCCGCGCACATTTCCC
CGAAAAGTGCCACCTGACGTC
Features (pLannotate 1.2.2; 20 found; start..end, strand, type, name):
     28..80      -  misc_feature   bom (fragment): basis of mobility region from pBR322
    235..614     +  enhancer       CMV enhancer: human cytomegalovirus immediate early enhancer
    615..818     +  promoter       CMV promoter: human cytomegalovirus (CMV) immediate early promoter
    814..847     +  LTR            5' LTR (truncated) (fragment): truncated 5' long terminal repeat (LTR) from HIV-1
    863..881     +  promoter       T7 promoter: promoter for bacteriophage T7 RNA polymerase
    924..2405    +  CDS            tdTomato: tdTomato is a basic (constitutively fluorescent) orange fluorescent protein published in 2004, derived from Discosoma sp.. It is reported to be a somewhat slowly-maturing tandem dimer with low acid sensitivity.
   2474..2698    +  polyA_signal   bGH poly(A) signal: bovine growth hormone polyadenylation signal
   2702..2723    +  promoter       SV40 promoter (fragment): SV40 enhancer and early promoter
   2744..3172    +  rep_origin     f1 ori (sequence partly withheld): f1 bacteriophage origin of replication; arrow indicates direction of (+) strand synthesis
   3186..3515    +  promoter       SV40 promoter: SV40 enhancer and early promoter
   3582..4373    +  CDS            neo: KKA2_KLEPN - Also known as kan, nptII. Experimental evidence at protein level: Swiss-Prot protein existence level 1. Resistance to kanamycin, neomycin, paromomycin, ribostamycin, butirosin and gentamicin B. From Klebsiella pneumoniae.
   4397..4555    +  CDS            ble (fragment): BLE_KLEPN - Experimental evidence at protein level: Swiss-Prot protein existence level 1. Binding protein with a strong affinity to the bleomycin family of antibiotics. Binds to CL990; an antimitotic-antibiotic compound. From Klebsiella pneumoniae.
   4550..4671    +  polyA_signal   SV40 poly(A) signal: SV40 polyadenylation signal
   4744..4760    -  protein_bind   lac operator: The lac repressor binds to the lac operator to inhibit transcription in E. coli. This inhibition can be relieved by adding lactose or isopropyl-β-D-thiogalactopyranoside (IPTG). lac repressor encoded by lacI
   4768..4798    -  promoter       lac promoter: promoter for the E. coli lac operon
   4813..4834    -  protein_bind   CAP binding site: CAP binding activates transcription in the presence of cAMP. E. coli catabolite activator protein
   4847..4939    -  CDS            lacI (fragment): lac repressor; lacI; The lac repressor binds to the lac operator to inhibit transcription in E. coli. This inhibition can be relieved by adding lactose or isopropyl-β-D-thiogalactopyranoside (IPTG).
   5122..5707    -  rep_origin     ori: high-copy-number ColE1/pMB1/pBR322/pUC origin of replication
   5878..6738    -  CDS            AmpR: β-lactamase; bla; confers resistance to ampicillin, carbenicillin, and related antibiotics
   6739..6843    -  promoter       AmpR promoter: bla
