[The description below was written by a language model from this plasmid's Addgene catalogue record, the feature table of its GenBank file and pLannotate feature annotations shown in this document.]
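Description:
GANLS-DEVD-BNES is a mammalian expression plasmid built on a pcDNA3.1 backbone whose multiple cloning site was replaced with a custom sequence matching the reading frame of pBAD/HisB. It is propagated in E. coli through a high-copy ColE1/pUC-type origin with ampicillin resistance (AmpR, bla promoter). An SV40 promoter-driven neo cassette with an SV40 poly(A) signal allows G418 selection of transfected mammalian cells. An f1 origin is also present, along with lac promoter/operator remnants.

The payload is a roughly 1.5 kb synthetic open reading frame cloned between XhoI and HindIII. It is expressed from the CMV enhancer/promoter and terminated by the bGH poly(A) signal, and a T7 promoter and a Kozak consensus sit upstream. The insert encodes a tandem dimerization-dependent fluorescent protein (ddFP) heterodimer. The ddGFP A copy is followed by a triplicated nuclear localization signal, and the ddRFP B copy carries a C-terminal nuclear export signal. As the name indicates, the two halves are joined through a DEVD caspase-3 cleavage motif. The automated annotation labels this ORF as tdTomato, which most likely reflects sequence similarity between ddFPs and the Discosoma-derived red fluorescent protein family rather than the actual identity of the insert.

The plasmid is construct 1 of a two-plasmid, translocation-based green fluorescent caspase-3 biosensor and is used together with a second plasmid expressing nuclear-targeted B (BNLS). The expected mechanism is that cleavage at DEVD separates the A and B copies. The NLS-tagged A copy can then move to the nucleus and pair with the nuclear B partner, shifting green fluorescence from cytoplasm to nucleus.

The deposited full sequence (6,874 nt) is slightly shorter than the catalogued total size of 7,021 bp. The accompanying GenBank record covers only a 497 bp stretch around the T7 promoter and the start of the insert.
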