Addgene plasmid #50835: GANLS-DEVD-BNES
Purpose: Expresses a tandem ddFP heterodimer in mammalian cells, construct 1 for a translocation-based green fluorescent caspase-3 biosensor, used together with plasmid 2 (BNLS).
Depositing lab: Robert Campbell. Depositing organization: University of Alberta. Publication: Ratiometric biosensors based on dimerization-dependent fluorescent protein exchange. Ding Y, Li J, Enterina JR, Shen Y, Zhang I, Tewson PH, Mo GC, Zhang J, Quinn AM, Hughes TE, Maysinger D, Alford SC, Zhang Y, Campbell RE. Nat Methods. 2015 Jan 26. doi: 10.1038/nmeth.3261. PubMed 25622108.
Backbone
  Vector backbone: pcDNA3.1
  Backbone size w/o insert (bp): 5500
  Total vector size (bp): 7021
  Modifications to backbone: Multi cloning sites has been replaced by a customized sequence, which is compatible to the reading frame of vector pBAD hisB.
  Vector type: Mammalian Expression
  Selectable markers: Neomycin (select with G418)
Growth in bacteria
  Bacterial resistance: Ampicillin, 100 μg/mL
  Growth temperature: 37°C
  Growth strain: DH10B
  Copy number: High Copy
Gene/Insert
  Gene/Insert name: ddGFP A and ddRFP B (alt names: dimerization dependent green fluorescent protein (ddGFP); dimerization dependent green red fluorescent protein (ddRFP))
  Species: Synthetic; synthetic construct
  Insert size (bp): 1521
  GenBank ID: KF976774
  Promoter: CMV
  Tag / fusion protein: triplicated NLS sequence DPKKKRKV placed after ddGFP A; NES sequence LALKLAGLDIGS (C terminal on insert)
  Cloning method: Restriction Enzyme; 5′ cloning site XhoI (unknown if destroyed); 3′ cloning site HindIII (unknown if destroyed)
  Sequencing primers: 5′ TAATACGACTCACTATAGGG; 3′ TAGAAGGCACAGTCGAGG
Terms and licenses: Academic/Nonprofit Terms; Industry Terms: Not Available to Industry
How to cite: GANLS-DEVD-BNES was a gift from Robert Campbell (Addgene plasmid # 50835 ; http://n2t.net/addgene:50835 ; RRID:Addgene_50835)
