LOCUS       Exported 497 bp ds-DNA linear SYN 20-MAY-2021
DEFINITION  Expresses a tandem ddFP heterodimer in mammalian cells, construct 1
            for a translocation-based green fluorescent caspase-3 biosensor,
            used together with plasmid 2 (BNLS)..
ACCESSION   .
VERSION     .
KEYWORDS    GANLS-DEVD-BNES
SOURCE      synthetic DNA construct
  ORGANISM  synthetic DNA construct
REFERENCE   1 (bases 1 to 497)
  AUTHORS   Ding Y, Li J, Enterina JR, Shen Y, Zhang I, Tewson PH, Mo GC, Zhang
            J, Quinn AM, Hughes TE, Maysinger D, Alford SC, Zhang Y, Campbell RE
  TITLE     Ratiometric biosensors based on dimerization-dependent fluorescent
            protein exchange.
  JOURNAL   Nat Methods. 2015 Jan 26. doi: 10.1038/nmeth.3261.
  PUBMED    25622108
REFERENCE   2 (bases 1 to 497)
  AUTHORS   .
  TITLE     Direct Submission
  JOURNAL   Exported May 20, 2021 from SnapGene Server 1.1.58
            http://www.snapgene.com
FEATURES             Location/Qualifiers
     source          1..497
                     /organism="synthetic DNA construct"
                     /mol_type="other DNA"
     primer_bind     36..55
                     /label=T7
                     /note="T7 promoter, forward primer"
     promoter        36..54
                     /label=T7 promoter
                     /note="promoter for bacteriophage T7 RNA polymerase"
     regulatory      79..88
                     /regulatory_class="other"
                     /note="vertebrate consensus sequence for strong initiation
                     of translation (Kozak, 1987)"
     primer_bind     complement(230..248)
                     /label=mCherry-R
                     /note="mCherry, reverse primer"
ORIGIN
        1 actagagaac ccactgctta ctggcttatc gaaattaata cgactcacta tagggagacc
       61 caagctggct agcgtgccgc caccatggcc tcgagaatgg tgagcaagag cgaggaggtc
      121 atcaaagagt tcatgcgctt caaggtgcgc ttggagggct ccatgaacgg ccacgagttc
      181 gagatcgagg gcgagggcga gggccgccct tacgagggca cccagaccgc caagctgaag
      241 gtgaccaagg gcggccccct gcccttcgcc tgggacatcc tgtcccccct gatcatgtac
      301 ggctccaaga tgtacgtgaa gcaccccgcc gacgtccccg attacatgaa gctgtccttc
      361 cccgagggct tcaagtggga gcgcgtgatg cacttcgagg acggcggtct ggtgaccgcg
      421 acacaggact cctccctgca ggacggcacg ctgatctaca aggtgaagat gcgcggcacc
      481 aacttccccc ccgacgg
//
