>Addgene plasmid #50835 | GANLS-DEVD-BNES | addgene partial sequence | sequence record 101694 | BGH-rev 5'-TAGAAGGCACAGTCGAGG-3'
ATATCAAGACCTGCTAATTTCAAGGCTAACTTGTACCGCTCGTCCATGCCCAGACGGTGGCGGCCCTCGG
AGCGCCCGTACTGTTCCACGATGGTGTAGTCCTCGTTGTGGGAGGTGATGTCCAGCTTGGTGTCCACACA
GTAATCGCCGGGCAGTTGCACGGGCTTCTTGGCCATGTAGATGGTCTCGAACTCCACCAGGTAGTGGCCG
CCGTCCTTCAGCTTCAGGGCCTGATAGCTATGGCCCTTCAGCACGCCGTCTTCGGGGTACAGCATCTCGG
TGGAGGCCTCCCAGCCCATGGTCTTCTTCTGCATTACGGGGCCGTCGGGGGGGAAGTTGGTGCCGCGCAT
CTTCACCTTGCAGATCAGCGTGCCGTCCTGCAGGGAGGAGTCCTGGGTAACGGTCACCAGACCGCCGTCT
TCGAAGTTCATCACGCGCTCCCACTTGAAGCCCTCGGGGAAGGGCAGCTTCTTGTAATCGGGGATGTCGG
CGGGGTGCCTCACGTACGCCTCGGAGCCGTACATGAACTGGGGGGACAGGATGTCCCAGGCGAAGGGCAG
GGGGCCGCCCTTGGTCACCTTCAGCTTGGCGGTCTGGGTGCCCTCGTAGGGGCGGCCCTCGCCCTCGCCC
TCGATCTCGAACTCGTGGCCGTTCATGGAGCCCTCCATGCGCACCTTGAAGCGCATGAACTCTTTGATGG
TGGCTCCATCCACCTCATCGCCGGAGGCGGTACCTACCTTTCTCTTCTTTTTTGGATCTACCTTTCTCTT
CTTTTTTGGATCTACCTTTCTCTTCTTTTTTGGATCGCTTCCCGCCGTTCCGCTACCTGTACCATGCCCC
A
